>Addgene plasmid #234568 | ABL1-C-HiBiT | addgene full sequence | sequence record 469471 | Addgene NGS Result
TGGCGAATGGG
[124 nt withheld, positions 12-135]
C
[91 nt withheld, positions 137-227]
A
[49 nt withheld, positions 229-277]
CCTTTGACGTTGGAGTCCACGTTCTTT
[37 nt withheld, positions 305-341]
ACCCTATCTCGGTCTATTCTTTTGATTTATAAGGGATTTTGCCGATTTCGGCCTATTGGTTAAAAAATGA
GCTGATTTAACAAAAATTTAACGCGAATTTTAACAAAATATTAACGTTTACAATTTCAGGTGGCACTTTT
CGGGGAAATGTGCGCGGAACCCCTATTTGTTTATTTTTCTAAATACATTCAAATATGTATCCGCTCATGA
GACAATAACCCTGATAAATGCTTCAATAATATTGAAAAAGGAAGAGTATGAGTATTCAACATTTCCGTGT
CGCCCTTATTCCCTTTTTTGCGGCATTTTGCCTTCCTGTTTTTGCTCACCCAGAAACGCTGGTGAAAGTA
AAAGATGCTGAAGATCAGTTGGGTGCACGAGTGGGTTACATCGAACTGGATCTCAACAGCGGTAAGATCC
TTGAGAGTTTTCGCCCCGAAGAACGTTTTCCAATGATGAGCACTTTTAAAGTTCTGCTATGTGGCGCGGT
ATTATCCCGTATTGACGCCGGGCAAGAGCAACTCGGTCGCCGCATACACTATTCTCAGAATGACTTGGTT
GAGTACTCACCAGTCACAGAAAAGCATCTTACGGATGGCATGACAGTAAGAGAATTATGCAGTGCTGCCA
TAACCATGAGTGATAACACTGCGGCCAACTTACTTCTGACAACGATCGGAGGACCGAAGGAGCTAACCGC
TTTTTTGCACAACATGGGGGATCATGTAACTCGCCTTGATCGTTGGGAACCGGAGCTGAATGAAGCCATA
CCAAACGACGAGCGTGACACCACGATGCCTGCAGCAATGGCAACAACGTTGCGCAAACTATTAACTGGCG
AACTACTTACTCTAGCTTCCCGGCAACAATTAATAGACTGGATGGAGGCGGATAAAGTTGCAGGACCACT
TCTGCGCTCGGCCCTTCCGGCTGGCTGGTTTATTGCTGATAAATCTGGAGCCGGTGAGCGTGGGTCTCGC
GGTATCATTGCAGCACTGGGGCCAGATGGTAAGCCCTCCCGTATCGTAGTTATCTACACGACGGGGAGTC
AGGCAACTATGGATGAACGAAATAGACAGATCGCTGAGATAGGTGCCTCACTGATTAAGCATTGGTAACT
GTCAGACCAAGTTTACTCATATATACTTTAGATTGATTTAAAACTTCATTTTTAATTTAAAAGGATCTAG
GTGAAGATCCTTTTTGATAATCTCATGACCAAAATCCCTTAACGTGAGTTTTCGTTCCACTGAGCGTCAG
ACCCCGTAGAAAAGATCAAAGGATCTTCTTGAGATCCTTTTTTTCTGCGCGTAATCTGCTGCTTGCAAAC
AAAAAAACCACCGCTACCAGCGGTGGTTTGTTTGCCGGATCAAGAGCTACCAACTCTTTTTCCGAAGGTA
ACTGGCTTCAGCAGAGCGCAGATACCAAATACTGTCCTTCTAGTGTAGCCGTAGTTAGGCCACCACTTCA
AGAACTCTGTAGCACCGCCTACATACCTCGCTCTGCTAATCCTGTTACCAGTGGCTGCTGCCAGTGGCGA
TAAGTCGTGTCTTACCGGGTTGGACTCAAGACGATAGTTACCGGATAAGGCGCAGCGGTCGGGCTGAACG
GGGGGTTCGTGCACACAGCCCAGCTTGGAGCGAACGACCTACACCGAACTGAGATACCTACAGCGTGAGC
TATGAGAAAGCGCCACGCTTCCCGAAGGGAGAAAGGCGGACAGGTATCCGGTAAGCGGCAGGGTCGGAAC
AGGAGAGCGCACGAGGGAGCTTCCAGGGGGAAACGCCTGGTATCTTTATAGTCCTGTCGGGTTTCGCCAC
CTCTGACTTGAGCGTCGATTTTTGTGATGCTCGTCAGGGGGGCGGAGCCTATGGAAAAACGCCAGCAACG
CGGCCTTTTTACGGTTCCTGGCCTTTTGCTGGCCTTTTGCTCACATGTTCTTTCCTGCGTTATCCCCTGA
TTCTGTGGATAACCGTATTACCGCCTTTGAGTGAGCTGATACCGCTCGCCGCAGCCGAACGACCGAGCGC
AGCGAGTCAGTGAGCGAGGAAGCGGAAGAGCGCCTGATGCGGTATTTTCTCCTTACGCATCTGTGCGGTA
TTTCACACCGCATATATGGTGCACTCTCAGTACAATCTGCTCTGATGCCGCATAGTTAAGCCAGTATACA
CTCCGCTATCGCTACGTGACTGGGTCATGGCTGCGCCCCGACACCCGCCAACACCCGCTGACGCGCCCTG
ACGGGCTTGTCTGCTCCCGGCATCCGCTTACAGACAAGCTGTGACCGTCTCCGGGAGCTGCATGTGTCAG
AGGTTTTCACCGTCATCACCGAAACGCGCGAGGCAGCTGCGGTAAAGCTCATCAGCGTGGTCGTGAAGCG
ATTCACAGATGTCTGCCTGTTCATCCGCGTCCAGCTCGTTGAGTTTCTCCAGAAGCGTTAATGTCTGGCT
TCTGATAAAGCGGGCCATGTTAAGGGCGGTTTTTTCCTGTTTGGTCACTGATGCCTCCGTGTAAGGGGGA
TTTCTGTTCATGGGGGTAATGATACCGATGAAACGAGAGAGGATGCTCACGATACGGGTTACTGATGATG
AACATGCCCGGTTACTGGAACGTTGTGAGGGTAAACAACTGGCGGTATGGATGCGGCGGGACCAGAGAAA
AATCACTCAGGGTCAATGCCAGCGCTTCGTTAATACAGATGTAGGTGTTCCACAGGGTAGCCAGCAGCAT
CCTGCGATGCAGATCCGGAACATAATGGTGCAGGGCGCTGACTTCCGCGTTTCCAGACTTTACGAAACAC
GGAAACCGAAGACCATTCATGTTGTTGCTCAGGTCGCAGACGTTTTGCAGCAGCAGTCGCTTCACGTTCG
CTCGCGTATCGGTGATTCATTCTGCTAACCAGTAAGGCAACCCCGCCAGCCTAGCCGGGTCCTCAACGAC
AGGAGCACGATCATGCGCACCCGTGGGGCCGCCATGCCGGCGATAATGGCCTGCTTCTCGCCGAAACGTT
TGGTGGCGGGACCAGTGACGAAGGCTTGAGCGAGGGCGTGCAAGATTCCGAATACCGCAAGCGACAGGCC
GATCATCGTCGCGCTCCAGCGAAAGCGGTCCTCGCCGAAAATGACCCAGAGCGCTGCCGGCACCTGTCCT
ACGAGTTGCATGATAAAGAAGACAGTCATAAGTGCGGCGACGATAGTCATGCCCCGCGCCCACCGGAAGG
AGCTGACTGGGTTGAAGGCTCTCAAGGGCATCGGTCGAGATCCCGGTGCCTAATGAGTGAGCTAACTTAC
ATTAATTGCGTTGCGCTCACTGCCCGCTTTCCAGTCGGGAAACCTGTCGTGCCAGCTGCATTAATGAATC
GGCCAACGCGCGGGGAGAGGCGGTTTGCGTATTGGGCGCCAGGGTGGTTTTTCTTTTCACCAGTGAGACG
GGCAACAGCTGATTGCCCTTCACCGCCTGGCCCTGAGAGAGTTGCAGCAAGCGGTCCACGCTGGTTTGCC
CCAGCAGGCGAAAATCCTGTTTGATGGTGGTTAACGGCGGGATATAACATGAGCTGTCTTCGGTATCGTC
GTATCCCACTACCGAGATATCCGCACCAACGCGCAGCCCGGACTCGGTAATGGCGCGCATTGCGCCCAGC
GCCATCTGATCGTTGGCAACCAGCATCGCAGTGGGAACGATGCCCTCATTCAGCATTTGCATGGTTTGTT
GAAAACCGGACATGGCACTCCAGTCGCCTTCCCGTTCCGCTATCGGCTGAATTTGATTGCGAGTGAGATA
TTTATGCCAGCCAGCCAGACGCAGACGCGCCGAGACAGAACTTAATGGGCCCGCTAACAGCGCGATTTGC
TGGTGACCCAATGCGACCAGATGCTCCACGCCCAGTCGCGTACCGTCTTCATGGGAGAAAATAATACTGT
TGATGGGTGTCTGGTCAGAGACATCAAGAAATAACGCCGGAACATTAGTGCAGGCAGCTTCCACAGCAAT
GGCATCCTGGTCATCCAGCGGATAGTTAATGATCAGCCCACTGACGCGTTGCGCGAGAAGATTGTGCACC
GCCGCTTTACAGGCTTCGACGCCGCTTCGTTCTACCATCGACACCACCACGCTGGCACCCAGTTGATCGG
CGCGAGATTTAATCGCCGCGACAATTTGCGACGGCGCGTGCAGGGCCAGACTGGAGGTGGCAACGCCAAT
CAGCAACGACTGTTTGCCCGCCAGTTGTTGTGCCACGCGGTTGGGAATGTAATTCAGCTCCGCCATCGCC
GCTTCCACTTTTTCCCGCGTTTTCGCAGAAACGTGGCTGGCCTGGTTCACCACGCGGGAAACGGTCTGAT
AAGAGACACCGGCATACTCTGCGACATCGTATAACGTTACTGGTTTCACATTCACCACCCTGAATTGACT
CTCTTCCGGGCGCTATCATGCCATACCGCGAAAGGTTTTGCGCCATTCGATGGTGTCCGGGATCTCGACG
CTCTCCCTTATGCGACTCCTGCATTAGGAAGCAGCCCAGTAGTAGGTTGAGGCCGTTGAGCACCGCCGCC
GCAAGGAATGGTGCATGCAAGGAGATGGCGCCCAACAGTCCCCCGGCCACGGGGCCTGCCACCATACCCA
CGCCGAAACAAGCGCTCATGAGCCCGAAGTGGCGAGCCCGATCTTCCCCATCGGTGATGTCGGCGATATA
GGCGCCAGCAACCGCACCTGTGGCGCCGGTGATGCCGGCCACGATGCGTCCGGCGTAGAGGATCGAGATC
TCGATCCCGCGAAATTAATACGACTCACTATAGGGGAATTGTGAGCGGATAACAATTCCCCTCTAGAAAT
AATTTTGTTTAACTTTAAGAAGGAGATATACATATGGCTAGCATGACTGGTGGACAGCAAATGGGTCGCG
GATCCGCCGCCATGGATGACAAGTGGGAGATGGAACGCACGGACATCACCATGAAGCACAAGCTGGGCGG
GGGCCAGTACGGGGAGGTGTACGAGGGCGTGTGGAAGAAATACAGCCTGACGGTGGCCGTGAAGACCTTG
AAGGAGGACACCATGGAGGTGGAAGAGTTCTTGAAAGAAGCTGCAGTCATGAAAGAGATCAAACACCCTA
ACCTGGTGCAGCTCCTTGGGGTCTGCACCCGGGAGCCCCCGTTCTATATCATCACTGAGTTCATGACCTA
CGGGAACCTCCTGGACTACCTGAGGGAGTGCAACCGGCAGGAGGTGAACGCCGTGGTGCTGCTGTACATG
GCCACTCAGATCTCGTCAGCCATGGAGTACCTGGAGAAGAAAAACTTCATCCACAGAGATCTTGCTGCCC
GAAACTGCCTGGTAGGGGAGAACCACTTGGTGAAGGTAGCTGATTTTGGCCTGAGCAGGTTGATGACAGG
GGACACCTACACAGCCCATGCTGGAGCCAAGTTCCCCATCAAATGGACTGCACCCGAGAGCCTGGCCTAC
AACAAGTTCTCCATCAAGTCCGACGTCTGGGCATTTGGAGTATTGCTTTGGGAAATTGCTACCTATGGCA
TGTCCCCTTACCCGGGAATTGACCTGTCCCAGGTGTATGAGCTGCTAGAGAAGGACTACCGCATGGAGCG
CCCAGAAGGCTGCCCAGAGAAGGTCTATGAACTCATGCGAGCATGTTGGCAGTGGAATCCCTCTGACCGG
CCCTCCTTTGCTGAAATCCACCAAGCCTTTGAAACAATGTTCCAGGAATCCGATATCGTGAGCGGCTGGC
GGCTGTTCAAGAAGATTAGCTTAGTGCCTCGCGGAAGCGCTGCAGGGCACCACCACCACCACCACCATCA
TCATCATTGACTCGAGCACCACCACCACCACCACTGAGATCCGGCTGCTAACAAAGCCCGAAAGGAAGCT
GAGTTGGCTGCTGCCACCGCTGAGCAATAACTAGCATAACCCCTTGGGGCCTCTAAACGGGTCTTGAGGG
GTTTTTTGCTGAAAGGAGGAACTATATCCGGAT
Features (pLannotate 1.2.2; 21 found; start..end, strand, type, name):
     12..467     +  rep_origin     f1 ori (sequence partly withheld): f1 bacteriophage origin of replication; arrow indicates direction of (+) strand synthesis
    494..598     +  promoter       AmpR promoter: bla
    599..1459    +  CDS            AmpR: β-lactamase; bla; confers resistance to ampicillin, carbenicillin, and related antibiotics
   1630..2218    +  rep_origin     ori: high-copy-number ColE1/pMB1/pBR322/pUC origin of replication
   2404..2546    -  misc_feature   bom: basis of mobility region from pBR322
   2648..2839    -  CDS            rop: Rop protein, which maintains plasmids at low copy number; rop
   2856..3236    +  CDS            YPB1_ECOLX: Protein predicted: Swiss-Prot protein existence level 4. From Escherichia coli.
   3308..3599    -  CDS            TcR (fragment): tetracycline efflux protein; tet; confers resistance to tetracycline
   3614..3635    -  protein_bind   CAP binding site: CAP binding activates transcription in the presence of cAMP. E. coli catabolite activator protein
   3648..4730    -  CDS            lacI: lac repressor; lacI; The lac repressor binds to the lac operator to inhibit transcription in E. coli. This inhibition can be relieved by adding lactose or isopropyl-β-D-thiogalactopyranoside (IPTG).
   4731..4808    -  promoter       lacI promoter: lacI
   4816..5095    -  CDS            TcR (fragment): tetracycline efflux protein; tet; confers resistance to tetracycline
   5117..5135    +  promoter       T7 promoter: promoter for bacteriophage T7 RNA polymerase
   5136..5160    +  protein_bind   lac operator: The lac repressor binds to the lac operator to inhibit transcription in E. coli. This inhibition can be relieved by adding lactose or isopropyl-β-D-thiogalactopyranoside (IPTG). lac repressor encoded by lacI
   5175..5197    +  RBS            RBS: efficient ribosome binding site from bacteriophage T7 gene 10 (Olins and Rangwala, 1989)
   5205..5237    +  CDS            T7 tag (gene 10 leader): leader peptide from bacteriophage T7 gene 10 promotes efficient translation in E. coli
   5259..6032    +  CDS            ABL (fragment): ABL_FSVHY - Experimental evidence at transcript level: Swiss-Prot protein existence level 2. From Feline sarcoma virus (strain Hardy-Zuckerman 2).
   6129..6148    +  CDS            9xHis (fragment): 9xHis affinity tag
   6168..6185    +  CDS            9xHis (fragment): 9xHis affinity tag
   6195..6244    +  CDS            SET1 (fragment): solubility-enhancement tag derived from T7 phage gene 10B
   6252..6299    +  terminator     T7 terminator: transcription terminator for bacteriophage T7 RNA polymerase
