[The description below was written by a language model from this plasmid's Addgene catalogue record and pLannotate feature annotations shown in this document.]
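Description:
ABL1-C-HiBiT is a bacterial expression plasmid built on the Novagen pET21a(+) backbone, about 6.3 kb in total, designed to produce a tagged human ABL1 kinase domain in E. coli for Ni-NTA purification. It is maintained through a pBR322-type ColE1 origin accompanied by the bom region and the rop gene, consistent with the low copy number listed in the record. Selection is with ampicillin via the β-lactamase gene. An f1 origin is also present, as are short tetracycline-resistance gene remnants inherited from the backbone. A lacI cassette on the plasmid supplies lac repressor.

The insert is a 921 bp synthetic sequence, codon optimized for bacterial expression, encoding the Abelson kinase domain and cloned between the BamHI and XhoI sites. Transcription runs from a T7 promoter followed by a lac operator, so expression requires a host supplying T7 RNA polymerase and is held off by LacI until induced with IPTG. A T7 gene 10 ribosome binding site and the T7 tag leader peptide precede the kinase domain, and a T7 terminator closes the unit. According to the catalogue entry, the C-terminus carries a HiBiT tag, a thrombin cleavage site and a 10xHis tag. HiBiT is a small peptide that complements a larger luciferase fragment to give luminescence.

The automated annotation does not recognise HiBiT or the thrombin site. It detects two separate His-tag fragments downstream of the ABL segment, one of which may be the vector's own His tag. It labels the kinase region by homology to a viral ABL protein, and the solubility-tag fragment it calls near the terminator is likely a backbone sequence match. The associated publication describes an assay platform for protein pharmacology based on ligand-dependent structural dynamics, for which this purified HiBiT-tagged kinase presumably serves as a reagent.
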