Addgene plasmid #234568: ABL1-C-HiBiT
Purpose: Bacterially expressed ABL1-C-HiBiT for Ni-NTA purification
Depositing lab: James Inglese. Depositing organization: National Center for Advancing Translational Sciences (NCATS). Publication: A general assay platform to study protein pharmacology using ligand-dependent structural dynamics. Ciulla DA, Dranchak PK, Aitha M, van Neer RHP, Shah D, Tharakan R, Wilson KM, Wang Y, Braisted JC, Inglese J. Nat Commun. 2025 May 10;16(1):4342. doi: 10.1038/s41467-025-59658-6. PubMed 40346061.
Backbone
  Vector backbone: pET21a (+)
  Backbone manufacturer: Novagen
  Backbone size w/o insert (bp): 5409
  Total vector size (bp): 6318
  Vector type: Bacterial Expression
Growth in bacteria
  Bacterial resistance: Ampicillin, 100 μg/mL
  Growth temperature: 37°C
  Growth strain: DH5alpha
  Copy number: Low Copy
Gene/Insert
  Gene/Insert name: Abelson Kinase Domain (alt names: ABL proto-oncogene 1, non-receptor tyrosine kinase; ABL1-C-HiBiT)
  Species: H. sapiens (human)
  Insert size (bp): 921
  Mutation: Codon optimized for bacterial expression
  GenBank ID: NG_012034.1
  Entrez Gene: ABL1 (a.k.a. ABL, BCR-ABL, CHDSKM, JTK7, bcr/abl, c-ABL, c-ABL1, p150, v-abl)
  Promoter: T7
  Tag / fusion protein: T7 gene 10 leader peptide (N terminal on insert); HiBiT Tag-thrombin site-10xHis (C terminal on insert)
  Cloning method: Restriction Enzyme; 5′ cloning site BamH1 (unknown if destroyed); 3′ cloning site Xho1 (unknown if destroyed)
  Sequencing primers: 5′ T7 promoter primer #69348-3; 3′ T7 terminator primer #69337-3
Resource information
  A portion of this plasmid was derived from a plasmid made by: synthesis by Genscript
Terms and licenses: Academic/Nonprofit Terms; Industry Terms: Not Available to Industry
How to cite: ABL1-C-HiBiT was a gift from James Inglese (Addgene plasmid # 234568 ; http://n2t.net/addgene:234568 ; RRID:Addgene_234568)
